Addgene plasmid #85448: ER50-SpCas9-ER50
Purpose: Expresses SpCas9 fused to ER50 domain on both N- and C-termini in mammalian cells
Depositing lab: Amit Choudhary. Depositing organization: Broad Institute. Publication: Multidimensional chemical control of CRISPR-Cas9. Maji B, Moore CL, Zetsche B, Volz SE, Zhang F, Shoulders MD, Choudhary A. Nat Chem Biol. 2017 Jan;13(1):9-11. doi: 10.1038/nchembio.2224. Epub 2016 Oct 31. PubMed 27820801.
Backbone
  Vector backbone: px330
  Backbone manufacturer: Feng Zhang
  Backbone size w/o insert (bp): 4234
  Total vector size (bp): 10000
  Vector type: Mammalian Expression, AAV
Growth in bacteria
  Bacterial resistance: Ampicillin, 100 μg/mL
  Growth temperature: 37°C
  Growth strain: NEB Stable
  Copy number: High Copy
Gene/Insert
  Gene/Insert name: ER50-SpCas9-ER50 (alt name: ESpE)
  Insert size (bp): 5766
  Promoter: Cbh
  Tag / fusion protein: destabilized domain of estrogen receptor ligand binding domain (N terminal on insert); destabilized domain of estrogen receptor ligand binding domain (C terminal on insert)
  Cloning method: Gibson Cloning
  Sequencing primers: 5′ agcgaagcgcgcggcgggcg; 3′ TAGAAGGCACAGTCGAGG
Resource information
  A portion of this plasmid was derived from a plasmid made by: Genewiz
Terms and licenses: Academic/Nonprofit Terms; Industry Terms: Not Available to Industry
How to cite: ER50-SpCas9-ER50 was a gift from Amit Choudhary (Addgene plasmid # 85448 ; http://n2t.net/addgene:85448 ; RRID:Addgene_85448)
