[The description below was written by a language model from this plasmid's Addgene catalogue record and pLannotate feature annotations shown in this document.]
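Description:
ER50-SpCas9-ER50 (also called ESpE) is a roughly 10 kb mammalian expression plasmid built on the px330 backbone and catalogued as a mammalian expression/AAV-type vector. It is propagated in bacteria through a high-copy ColE1/pUC-type origin and selected with ampicillin via the β-lactamase gene. An M13 phage origin is also annotated. Only a single AAV2 inverted terminal repeat appears in the feature table, downstream of the expression cassette, so the record does not show a complete ITR-flanked genome suitable for packaging.

The main payload is Streptococcus pyogenes Cas9 flanked on both its N- and C-termini by ER50, a destabilized domain derived from the ligand-binding domain of the human estrogen receptor (annotated as ESR1 fragments). The annotation tool splits Cas9 into adjoining N- and C-terminal portions, but these are contiguous and form one open reading frame. A nucleoplasmin bipartite nuclear localization signal lies between Cas9 and the C-terminal ER50. Expression is driven by the Cbh promoter, composed of the CMV enhancer, chicken β-actin promoter and a hybrid intron, and is terminated by the bGH polyadenylation signal. Upstream, the px330-derived human U6 promoter and SpCas9 guide RNA scaffold allow a guide to be expressed from the same plasmid, though the record does not list a specific spacer.

Destabilized domains generally cause the fused protein to be degraded unless a stabilizing small-molecule ligand is present. This design therefore fits the construct's stated context of chemical control of CRISPR-Cas9, in which Cas9 abundance and genome-editing activity in mammalian cells can be tuned. The record does not name the ligand used.
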