Features (pLannotate 1.2.2; 20 found; start..end, strand, type, name):
      1..241     +  promoter       U6 promoter: RNA polymerase III promoter for human U6 snRNA
    268..343     +  misc_RNA       gRNA scaffold: guide RNA scaffold for the Streptococcus pyogenes CRISPR/Cas9 system
    350..393     +  misc_RNA       gRNA scaffold (fragment): guide RNA scaffold for the Streptococcus pyogenes CRISPR/Cas9 system
    440..725     +  enhancer       CMV enhancer: human cytomegalovirus immediate early enhancer; contains an 18-bp deletion relative to the standard CMV enhancer
    727..1004    +  promoter       chicken β-actin promoter: No description available
   1005..1233    +  intron         hybrid intron: hybrid between chicken β-actin (CBA) and minute virus of mice (MMV) introns (Gray et al., 2011)
   1377..2111    +  CDS            ESR1 (fragment): ESR1_HUMAN - Also known as ESR, NR3A1. Experimental evidence at protein level: Swiss-Prot protein existence level 1. [Isoform 3]: Involved in activation of NOS3 and endothelial nitric oxide production (PubMed:21937726). Isoforms lacking one or several functional domains are thought to modulate transcriptional activity by competitive ligand or DNA binding and/or heterodimerization with the full-length receptor (PubMed:10970861). Binds to ERE and inhibits isoform 1 (PubMed:10970861). From Homo sapiens (Human).
   2130..3731    +  CDS            Cas9(N): N-terminal portion of Streptococcus pyogenes Cas9 (Zetsche et al., 2015)
   3732..6230    +  CDS            Cas9(C): C-terminal portion of Streptococcus pyogenes Cas9 (Zetsche et al., 2015)
   6231..6278    +  CDS            nucleoplasmin NLS: bipartite nuclear localization signal from nucleoplasmin
   6270..7013    +  CDS            ESR1 (fragment): ESR1_HUMAN - Also known as ESR, NR3A1. Experimental evidence at protein level: Swiss-Prot protein existence level 1. [Isoform 3]: Involved in activation of NOS3 and endothelial nitric oxide production (PubMed:21937726). Isoforms lacking one or several functional domains are thought to modulate transcriptional activity by competitive ligand or DNA binding and/or heterodimerization with the full-length receptor (PubMed:10970861). Binds to ERE and inhibits isoform 1 (PubMed:10970861). From Homo sapiens (Human).
   7047..7158    +  polyA_signal   bGH poly(A) signal: bovine growth hormone polyadenylation signal
   7263..7403    +  repeat_region  AAV2 ITR: inverted terminal repeat of adeno-associated virus serotype 2 inverted
   7408..7459    -  misc_feature   bom (fragment): basis of mobility region from pBR322
   7478..7858    +  rep_origin     M13 ori (sequence partly withheld): M13 bacteriophage origin of replication; arrow indicates direction of (+) strand synthesis
   7934..7983    -  misc_feature   bom (fragment): basis of mobility region from pBR322
   8085..8120    -  CDS            rop (fragment): Rop protein, which maintains plasmids at low copy number; rop
   8215..8319    +  promoter       AmpR promoter: bla
   8320..9180    +  CDS            AmpR: β-lactamase; bla; confers resistance to ampicillin, carbenicillin, and related antibiotics
   9351..9939    +  rep_origin     ori: high-copy-number ColE1/pMB1/pBR322/pUC origin of replication
>Addgene plasmid #85448 | ER50-SpCas9-ER50 | depositor full sequence | sequence record 167645 | ER50-SpCas9-ER50 sequence 10000 bps
GAGGGCCTATTTCCCATGATTCCTTCATATTTGCATATACGATACAAGGCTGTTAGAGAGATAATTGGAA
TTAATTTGACTGTAAACACAAAGATATTAGTACAAAATACGTGACGTAGAAAGTAATAATTTCTTGGGTA
GTTTGCAGTTTTAAAATTATGTTTTAAAATGGACTATCATATGCTTACCGTAACTTGAAAGTATTTCGAT
TTCTTGGCTTTATATATCTTGTGGAAAGGACGAAACACCGGGTCTTCGAGAAGACCTGTTTTAGAGCTAG
AAATAGCAAGTTAAAATAAGGCTAGTCCGTTATCAACTTGAAAAAGTGGCACCGAGTCGGTGCTTTTTTG
TTTTAGAGCTAGAAATAGCAAGTTAAAATAAGGCTAGTCCGTTTTTAGCGCGTGCGCCAATTCTGCAGAC
AAATGGCTCTAGAGGTACCCGTTACATAACTTACGGTAAATGGCCCGCCTGGCTGACCGCCCAACGACCC
CCGCCCATTGACGTCAATAGTAACGCCAATAGGGACTTTCCATTGACGTCAATGGGTGGAGTATTTACGG
TAAACTGCCCACTTGGCAGTACATCAAGTGTATCATATGCCAAGTACGCCCCCTATTGACGTCAATGACG
GTAAATGGCCCGCCTGGCATTGTGCCCAGTACATGACCTTATGGGACTTTCCTACTTGGCAGTACATCTA
CGTATTAGTCATCGCTATTACCATGGTCGAGGTGAGCCCCACGTTCTGCTTCACTCTCCCCATCTCCCCC
CCCTCCCCACCCCCAATTTTGTATTTATTTATTTTTTAATTATTTTGTGCAGCGATGGGGGCGGGGGGGG
GGGGGGGGCGCGCGCCAGGCGGGGCGGGGCGGGGCGAGGGGCGGGGCGGGGCGAGGCGGAGAGGTGCGGC
GGCAGCCAATCAGAGCGGCGCGCTCCGAAAGTTTCCTTTTATGGCGAGGCGGCGGCGGCGGCGGCCCTAT
AAAAAGCGAAGCGCGCGGCGGGCGGGAGTCGCTGCGACGCTGCCTTCGCCCCGTGCCCCGCTCCGCCGCC
GCCTCGCGCCGCCCGCCCCGGCTCTGACTGACCGCGTTACTCCCACAGGTGAGCGGGCGGGACGGCCCTT
CTCCTCCGGGCTGTAATTAGCTGAGCAAGAGGTAAGGGTTTAAGGGATGGTTGGTTGGTGGGGTATTAAT
GTTTAATTACCTGGAGCACCTGCCTGAAATCACTTTTTTTCAGGTTGGACCGGTGCCACCATGGACTATA
AGGACCACGACGGAGACTACAAGGATCATGATATTGATTACAAAGACGATGACGATAAGATGGCCCCAAA
GAAGAAGCGGAAGGTCGGTATCCACGGAGTCCCAGCAGCCGGATCCAGCCTTGCCCTGTCACTTACAGCC
GACCAGATGGTTTCCGCGCTTCTCGACGCTGAACCTCCAATTCTCTATTCCGAATACGACCCAACCAGGC
CGTTCTCCGAGGCATCTATGATGGGTCTGCTGACAAATCTGGCAGACAGGGAACTGGTGCACATGATCAA
TTGGGCGAAGCGCGTACCCGGATTCGTCGATCTTGCACTCCATGATCAGGTGCACTTGCTGGAGTGCGCT
TGGATGGAGATCCTCATGATCGGGCTGGTGTGGCGGAGTATGGAACACCCCGGCAAGTTGCTGTTTGCGC
CTAACCTCCTGTTGGACAGGAACCAGGGGAAATGTGTGGAGGGCGGTGTGGAAATCTTTGACATGCTCCT
CGCTACCTCAAGCCGGTTTAGGATGATGAATCTGCAGGGCGAAGAGTTCGTGTGTCTCAAATCTATCATA
CTGTTGAACAGCGGAGTCTACACCTTCCTCTCCAGTACTCTGAAATCTCTGGAGGAGAAAGATCATATCC
ATCGCGTGCTGGACAAGATAACCGACACGTTGATTCACTTGATGGCCAAAGCTGGGCTCACTCTGCAACA
ACAACATCAGCGACTGGCACAGCTGTTGCTGATTTTGAGCCACATTCGGCACATGTCCAGCAAGAGAATG
GAGCACCTCTATAGTATGAAGTGCAAGAACGTCGTACCCCTGTCAGATCTGCTTCTTGAAATGCTTGATG
CCCACCGGCTGGGAAGCGGAAGCGGATCCGACAAGAAGTACAGCATCGGCCTGGACATCGGCACCAACTC
TGTGGGCTGGGCCGTGATCACCGACGAGTACAAGGTGCCCAGCAAGAAATTCAAGGTGCTGGGCAACACC
GACCGGCACAGCATCAAGAAGAACCTGATCGGAGCCCTGCTGTTCGACAGCGGCGAAACAGCCGAGGCCA
CCCGGCTGAAGAGAACCGCCAGAAGAAGATACACCAGACGGAAGAACCGGATCTGCTATCTGCAAGAGAT
CTTCAGCAACGAGATGGCCAAGGTGGACGACAGCTTCTTCCACAGACTGGAAGAGTCCTTCCTGGTGGAA
GAGGATAAGAAGCACGAGCGGCACCCCATCTTCGGCAACATCGTGGACGAGGTGGCCTACCACGAGAAGT
ACCCCACCATCTACCACCTGAGAAAGAAACTGGTGGACAGCACCGACAAGGCCGACCTGCGGCTGATCTA
TCTGGCCCTGGCCCACATGATCAAGTTCCGGGGCCACTTCCTGATCGAGGGCGACCTGAACCCCGACAAC
AGCGACGTGGACAAGCTGTTCATCCAGCTGGTGCAGACCTACAACCAGCTGTTCGAGGAAAACCCCATCA
ACGCCAGCGGCGTGGACGCCAAGGCCATCCTGTCTGCCAGACTGAGCAAGAGCAGACGGCTGGAAAATCT
GATCGCCCAGCTGCCCGGCGAGAAGAAGAATGGCCTGTTCGGAAACCTGATTGCCCTGAGCCTGGGCCTG
ACCCCCAACTTCAAGAGCAACTTCGACCTGGCCGAGGATGCCAAACTGCAGCTGAGCAAGGACACCTACG
ACGACGACCTGGACAACCTGCTGGCCCAGATCGGCGACCAGTACGCCGACCTGTTTCTGGCCGCCAAGAA
CCTGTCCGACGCCATCCTGCTGAGCGACATCCTGAGAGTGAACACCGAGATCACCAAGGCCCCCCTGAGC
GCCTCTATGATCAAGAGATACGACGAGCACCACCAGGACCTGACCCTGCTGAAAGCTCTCGTGCGGCAGC
AGCTGCCTGAGAAGTACAAAGAGATTTTCTTCGACCAGAGCAAGAACGGCTACGCCGGCTACATTGACGG
CGGAGCCAGCCAGGAAGAGTTCTACAAGTTCATCAAGCCCATCCTGGAAAAGATGGACGGCACCGAGGAA
CTGCTCGTGAAGCTGAACAGAGAGGACCTGCTGCGGAAGCAGCGGACCTTCGACAACGGCAGCATCCCCC
ACCAGATCCACCTGGGAGAGCTGCACGCCATTCTGCGGCGGCAGGAAGATTTTTACCCATTCCTGAAGGA
CAACCGGGAAAAGATCGAGAAGATCCTGACCTTCCGCATCCCCTACTACGTGGGCCCTCTGGCCAGGGGA
AACAGCAGATTCGCCTGGATGACCAGAAAGAGCGAGGAAACCATCACCCCCTGGAACTTCGAGGAAGTGG
TGGACAAGGGCGCTTCCGCCCAGAGCTTCATCGAGCGGATGACCAACTTCGATAAGAACCTGCCCAACGA
GAAGGTGCTGCCCAAGCACAGCCTGCTGTACGAGTACTTCACCGTGTATAACGAGCTGACCAAAGTGAAA
TACGTGACCGAGGGAATGAGAAAGCCCGCCTTCCTGAGCGGCGAGCAGAAAAAGGCCATCGTGGACCTGC
TGTTCAAGACCAACCGGAAAGTGACCGTGAAGCAGCTGAAAGAGGACTACTTCAAGAAAATCGAGTGCTT
CGACTCCGTGGAAATCTCCGGCGTGGAAGATCGGTTCAACGCCTCCCTGGGCACATACCACGATCTGCTG
AAAATTATCAAGGACAAGGACTTCCTGGACAATGAGGAAAACGAGGACATTCTGGAAGATATCGTGCTGA
CCCTGACACTGTTTGAGGACAGAGAGATGATCGAGGAACGGCTGAAAACCTATGCCCACCTGTTCGACGA
CAAAGTGATGAAGCAGCTGAAGCGGCGGAGATACACCGGCTGGGGCAGGCTGAGCCGGAAGCTGATCAAC
GGCATCCGGGACAAGCAGTCCGGCAAGACAATCCTGGATTTCCTGAAGTCCGACGGCTTCGCCAACAGAA
ACTTCATGCAGCTGATCCACGACGACAGCCTGACCTTTAAAGAGGACATCCAGAAAGCCCAGGTGTCCGG
CCAGGGCGATAGCCTGCACGAGCACATTGCCAATCTGGCCGGCAGCCCCGCCATTAAGAAGGGCATCCTG
CAGACAGTGAAGGTGGTGGACGAGCTCGTGAAAGTGATGGGCCGGCACAAGCCCGAGAACATCGTGATCG
AAATGGCCAGAGAGAACCAGACCACCCAGAAGGGACAGAAGAACAGCCGCGAGAGAATGAAGCGGATCGA
AGAGGGCATCAAAGAGCTGGGCAGCCAGATCCTGAAAGAACACCCCGTGGAAAACACCCAGCTGCAGAAC
GAGAAGCTGTACCTGTACTACCTGCAGAATGGGCGGGATATGTACGTGGACCAGGAACTGGACATCAACC
GGCTGTCCGACTACGATGTGGACCATATCGTGCCTCAGAGCTTTCTGAAGGACGACTCCATCGACAACAA
GGTGCTGACCAGAAGCGACAAGAACCGGGGCAAGAGCGACAACGTGCCCTCCGAAGAGGTCGTGAAGAAG
ATGAAGAACTACTGGCGGCAGCTGCTGAACGCCAAGCTGATTACCCAGAGAAAGTTCGACAATCTGACCA
AGGCCGAGAGAGGCGGCCTGAGCGAACTGGATAAGGCCGGCTTCATCAAGAGACAGCTGGTGGAAACCCG
GCAGATCACAAAGCACGTGGCACAGATCCTGGACTCCCGGATGAACACTAAGTACGACGAGAATGACAAG
CTGATCCGGGAAGTGAAAGTGATCACCCTGAAGTCCAAGCTGGTGTCCGATTTCCGGAAGGATTTCCAGT
TTTACAAAGTGCGCGAGATCAACAACTACCACCACGCCCACGACGCCTACCTGAACGCCGTCGTGGGAAC
CGCCCTGATCAAAAAGTACCCTAAGCTGGAAAGCGAGTTCGTGTACGGCGACTACAAGGTGTACGACGTG
CGGAAGATGATCGCCAAGAGCGAGCAGGAAATCGGCAAGGCTACCGCCAAGTACTTCTTCTACAGCAACA
TCATGAACTTTTTCAAGACCGAGATTACCCTGGCCAACGGCGAGATCCGGAAGCGGCCTCTGATCGAGAC
AAACGGCGAAACCGGGGAGATCGTGTGGGATAAGGGCCGGGATTTTGCCACCGTGCGGAAAGTGCTGAGC
ATGCCCCAAGTGAATATCGTGAAAAAGACCGAGGTGCAGACAGGCGGCTTCAGCAAAGAGTCTATCCTGC
CCAAGAGGAACAGCGATAAGCTGATCGCCAGAAAGAAGGACTGGGACCCTAAGAAGTACGGCGGCTTCGA
CAGCCCCACCGTGGCCTATTCTGTGCTGGTGGTGGCCAAAGTGGAAAAGGGCAAGTCCAAGAAACTGAAG
AGTGTGAAAGAGCTGCTGGGGATCACCATCATGGAAAGAAGCAGCTTCGAGAAGAATCCCATCGACTTTC
TGGAAGCCAAGGGCTACAAAGAAGTGAAAAAGGACCTGATCATCAAGCTGCCTAAGTACTCCCTGTTCGA
GCTGGAAAACGGCCGGAAGAGAATGCTGGCCTCTGCCGGCGAACTGCAGAAGGGAAACGAACTGGCCCTG
CCCTCCAAATATGTGAACTTCCTGTACCTGGCCAGCCACTATGAGAAGCTGAAGGGCTCCCCCGAGGATA
ATGAGCAGAAACAGCTGTTTGTGGAACAGCACAAGCACTACCTGGACGAGATCATCGAGCAGATCAGCGA
GTTCTCCAAGAGAGTGATCCTGGCCGACGCTAATCTGGACAAAGTGCTGTCCGCCTACAACAAGCACCGG
GATAAGCCCATCAGAGAGCAGGCCGAGAATATCATCCACCTGTTTACCCTGACCAATCTGGGAGCCCCTG
CCGCCTTCAAGTACTTTGACACCACCATCGACCGGAAGAGGTACACCAGCACCAAAGAGGTGCTGGACGC
CACCCTGATCCACCAGAGCATCACCGGCCTGTACGAGACACGGATCGACCTGTCTCAGCTGGGAGGCGAC
AAAAGGCCGGCGGCCACGAAAAAGGCCGGCCAGGCAAAAAAGAAAAAGAGCCTTGCCCTGTCACTTACAG
CCGACCAGATGGTTTCCGCGCTTCTCGACGCTGAACCTCCAATTCTCTATTCCGAATACGACCCAACCAG
GCCGTTCTCCGAGGCATCTATGATGGGTCTGCTGACAAATCTGGCAGACAGGGAACTGGTGCACATGATC
AATTGGGCGAAGCGCGTACCCGGATTCGTCGATCTTGCACTCCATGATCAGGTGCACTTGCTGGAGTGCG
CTTGGATGGAGATCCTCATGATCGGGCTGGTGTGGCGGAGTATGGAACACCCCGGCAAGTTGCTGTTTGC
GCCTAACCTCCTGTTGGACAGGAACCAGGGGAAATGTGTGGAGGGCGGTGTGGAAATCTTTGACATGCTC
CTCGCTACCTCAAGCCGGTTTAGGATGATGAATCTGCAGGGCGAAGAGTTCGTGTGTCTCAAATCTATCA
TACTGTTGAACAGCGGAGTCTACACCTTCCTCTCCAGTACTCTGAAATCTCTGGAGGAGAAAGATCATAT
CCATCGCGTGCTGGACAAGATAACCGACACGTTGATTCACTTGATGGCCAAAGCTGGGCTCACTCTGCAA
CAACAACATCAGCGACTGGCACAGCTGTTGCTGATTTTGAGCCACATTCGGCACATGTCCAGCAAGAGAA
TGGAGCACCTCTATAGTATGAAGTGCAAGAACGTCGTACCCCTGTCAGATCTGCTTCTTGAAATGCTTGA
TGCCCACCGGCTGTAAGAATTCCTAGAGCTCGCTGATCAGCCTCGACTGTGCCTTCTAGTTGCCAGCCAT
CTGTTGTTTGCCCCTCCCCCGTGCCTTCCTTGACCCTGGAAGGTGCCACTCCCACTGTCCTTTCCTAATA
AAATGAGGAAATTGCATCGCATTGTCTGAGTAGGTGTCATTCTATTCTGGGGGGTGGGGTGGGGCAGGAC
AGCAAGGGGGAGGATTGGGAAGAGAATAGCAGGCATGCTGGGGAGCGGCCGCAGGAACCCCTAGTGATGG
AGTTGGCCACTCCCTCTCTGCGCGCTCGCTCGCTCACTGAGGCCGGGCGACCAAAGGTCGCCCGACGCCC
GGGCTTTGCCCGGGCGGCCTCAGTGAGCGAGCGAGCGCGCAGCTGCCTGCAGGGGCGCCTGATGCGGTAT
TTTCTCCTTACGCATCTGTGCGGTATTTCACACCGCATA
[142 nt withheld, positions 7460-7601]
C
[141 nt withheld, positions 7603-7743]
CCTTTGACGTTGGAGTCCACGTTCTTT
[37 nt withheld, positions 7771-7807]
ACCCTATCTCGGGCTATTCTTTTGATTTATAAGGGATTTTGCCGATTTCGGCCTATTGGTTAAAAAATGA
GCTGATTTAACAAAAATTTAACGCGAATTTTAACAAAATATTAACGTTTACAATTTTATGGTGCACTCTC
AGTACAATCTGCTCTGATGCCGCATAGTTAAGCCAGCCCCGACACCCGCCAACACCCGCTGACGCGCCCT
GACGGGCTTGTCTGCTCCCGGCATCCGCTTACAGACAAGCTGTGACCGTCTCCGGGAGCTGCATGTGTCA
GAGGTTTTCACCGTCATCACCGAAACGCGCGAGACGAAAGGGCCTCGTGATACGCCTATTTTTATAGGTT
AATGTCATGATAATAATGGTTTCTTAGACGTCAGGTGGCACTTTTCGGGGAAATGTGCGCGGAACCCCTA
TTTGTTTATTTTTCTAAATACATTCAAATATGTATCCGCTCATGAGACAATAACCCTGATAAATGCTTCA
ATAATATTGAAAAAGGAAGAGTATGAGTATTCAACATTTCCGTGTCGCCCTTATTCCCTTTTTTGCGGCA
TTTTGCCTTCCTGTTTTTGCTCACCCAGAAACGCTGGTGAAAGTAAAAGATGCTGAAGATCAGTTGGGTG
CACGAGTGGGTTACATCGAACTGGATCTCAACAGCGGTAAGATCCTTGAGAGTTTTCGCCCCGAAGAACG
TTTTCCAATGATGAGCACTTTTAAAGTTCTGCTATGTGGCGCGGTATTATCCCGTATTGACGCCGGGCAA
GAGCAACTCGGTCGCCGCATACACTATTCTCAGAATGACTTGGTTGAGTACTCACCAGTCACAGAAAAGC
ATCTTACGGATGGCATGACAGTAAGAGAATTATGCAGTGCTGCCATAACCATGAGTGATAACACTGCGGC
CAACTTACTTCTGACAACGATCGGAGGACCGAAGGAGCTAACCGCTTTTTTGCACAACATGGGGGATCAT
GTAACTCGCCTTGATCGTTGGGAACCGGAGCTGAATGAAGCCATACCAAACGACGAGCGTGACACCACGA
TGCCTGTAGCAATGGCAACAACGTTGCGCAAACTATTAACTGGCGAACTACTTACTCTAGCTTCCCGGCA
ACAATTAATAGACTGGATGGAGGCGGATAAAGTTGCAGGACCACTTCTGCGCTCGGCCCTTCCGGCTGGC
TGGTTTATTGCTGATAAATCTGGAGCCGGTGAGCGTGGAAGCCGCGGTATCATTGCAGCACTGGGGCCAG
ATGGTAAGCCCTCCCGTATCGTAGTTATCTACACGACGGGGAGTCAGGCAACTATGGATGAACGAAATAG
ACAGATCGCTGAGATAGGTGCCTCACTGATTAAGCATTGGTAACTGTCAGACCAAGTTTACTCATATATA
CTTTAGATTGATTTAAAACTTCATTTTTAATTTAAAAGGATCTAGGTGAAGATCCTTTTTGATAATCTCA
TGACCAAAATCCCTTAACGTGAGTTTTCGTTCCACTGAGCGTCAGACCCCGTAGAAAAGATCAAAGGATC
TTCTTGAGATCCTTTTTTTCTGCGCGTAATCTGCTGCTTGCAAACAAAAAAACCACCGCTACCAGCGGTG
GTTTGTTTGCCGGATCAAGAGCTACCAACTCTTTTTCCGAAGGTAACTGGCTTCAGCAGAGCGCAGATAC
CAAATACTGTCCTTCTAGTGTAGCCGTAGTTAGGCCACCACTTCAAGAACTCTGTAGCACCGCCTACATA
CCTCGCTCTGCTAATCCTGTTACCAGTGGCTGCTGCCAGTGGCGATAAGTCGTGTCTTACCGGGTTGGAC
TCAAGACGATAGTTACCGGATAAGGCGCAGCGGTCGGGCTGAACGGGGGGTTCGTGCACACAGCCCAGCT
TGGAGCGAACGACCTACACCGAACTGAGATACCTACAGCGTGAGCTATGAGAAAGCGCCACGCTTCCCGA
AGGGAGAAAGGCGGACAGGTATCCGGTAAGCGGCAGGGTCGGAACAGGAGAGCGCACGAGGGAGCTTCCA
GGGGGAAACGCCTGGTATCTTTATAGTCCTGTCGGGTTTCGCCACCTCTGACTTGAGCGTCGATTTTTGT
GATGCTCGTCAGGGGGGCGGAGCCTATGGAAAAACGCCAGCAACGCGGCCTTTTTACGGTTCCTGGCCTT
TTGCTGGCCTTTTGCTCACATGT
