>Addgene plasmid #85448 | ER50-SpCas9-ER50 | addgene partial sequence | sequence record 171567 | Addgene Partial NGS Result
CTGCCTTCGCCCCGTGCCCCGCTCCGCCGCCGCCTCGCGCCGCCCGCCCCGGCTCTGACTGACCGCGTTA
CTCCCACAGGTGAGCGGGCGGGACGGCCCTTCTCCTCCGGGCTGTAATTAGCTGAGCAAGAGGTAAGGGT
TTAAGGGATGGTTGGTTGGTGGGGTATTAATGTTTAATTACCTGGAGCACCTGCCTGAAATCACTTTTTT
TCAGGTTGGACCGGTGCCACCATGGACTATAAGGACCACGACGGAGACTACAAGGATCATGATATTGATT
ACAAAGACGATGACGATAAGATGGCCCCAAAGAAGAAGCGGAAGGTCGGTATCCACGGAGTCCCAGCAGC
CGGATCCAGCCTTGCCCTGTCACTTACAGCCGACCAGATGGTTTCCGCGCTTCTCGACGCTGAACCTCCA
ATTCTCTATTCCGAATACGACCCAACCAGGCCGTTCTCCGAGGCATCTATGATGGGTCTGCTGACAAATC
TGGCAGACAGGGAACTGGTGCACATGATCAATTGGGCGAAGCGCGTACCCGGATTCGTCGATCTTGCACT
CCATGATCAGGTGCACTTGCTGGAGTGCGCTTGGATGGAGATCCTCATGATCGGGCTGGTGTGGCGGAGT
ATGGAACACCCCGGCAAGTTGCTGTTTGCGCCTAACCTCCTGTTGGACAGGAACCAGGGGAAATGTGTGG
AGGGCGGTGTGGAAATCTTTGACATGCTCCTCGCTACCTCAAGCCGGTTTAGGATGATGAATCTGCAGGG
CGAAGAGTTCGTGTGTCTCAAATCTATCATACTGTTGAACAGCGGAGTCTACACCTTCCTCTCCAGTACT
CTGAAATCTCTGGAGGAGAAAGATCATATCCATCGCGTGCTGGACAAGATAACCGACACGTTGATTCACT
TGATGGCCAAAGCTGGGCTCACTCTGCAACAACAACATCAGCGACTGGCACAGCTGTTGCTGATTTTGAG
CCACATTCGGCACATGTCCAGCAAGAGAATGGAGCACCTCTATAGTATGAAGTGCAAGAACGTCGTACCC
CTGTCAGATCTGCTTCTTGAAATGCTTGATGCCCACCGGCTGGGAAGCGGAAGCGGATCCGACAAGAAGT
ACAGCATCGGCCTGGACATCGGCACCAACTCTGTGGGCTGGGCCGTGATCACCGACGAGTACAAGGTGCC
CAGCAAGAAATTCAAGGTGCTGGGCAACACCGACCGGCACAGCATCAAGAAGAACCTGATCGGAGCCCTG
CTGTTCGACAGCGGCGAAACAGCCGAGGCCACCCGGCTGAAGAGAACCGCCAGAAGAAGATACACCAGAC
GGAAGAACCGGATCTGCTATCTGCAAGAGATCTTCAGCAACGAGATGGCCAAGGTGGACGACAGCTTCTT
CCACAGACTGGAAGAGTCCTTCCTGGTGGAAGAGGATAAGAAGCACGAGCGGCACCCCATCTTCGGCAAC
ATCGTGGACGAGGTGGCCTACCACGAGAAGTACCCCACCATCTACCACCTGAGAAAGAAACTGGTGGACA
GCACCGACAAGGCCGACCTGCGGCTGATCTATCTGGCCCTGGCCCACATGATCAAGTTCCGGGGCCACTT
CCTGATCGAGGGCGACCTGAACCCCGACAACAGCGACGTGGACAAGCTGTTCATCCAGCTGGTGCAGACC
TACAACCAGCTGTTCGAGGAAAACCCCATCAACGCCAGCGGCGTGGACGCCAAGGCCATCCTGTCTGCCA
GACTGAGCAAGAGCAGACGGCTGGAAAATCTGATCGCCCAGCTGCCCGGCGAGAAGAAGAATGGCCTGTT
CGGAAACCTGATTGCCCTGAGCCTGGGCCTGACCCCCAACTTCAAGAGCAACTTCGACCTGGCCGAGGAT
GCCAAACTGCAGCTGAGCAAGGACACCTACGACGACGACCTGGACAACCTGCTGGCCCAGATCGGCGACC
AGTACGCCGACCTGTTTCTGGCCGCCAAGAACCTGTCCGACGCCATCCTGCTGAGCGACATCCTGAGAGT
GAACACCGAGATCACCAAGGCCCCCCTGAGCGCCTCTATGATCAAGAGATACGACGAGCACCACCAGGAC
CTGACCCTGCTGAAAGCTCTCGTGCGGCAGCAGCTGCCTGAGAAGTACAAAGAGATTTTCTTCGACCAGA
GCAAGAACGGCTACGCCGGCTACATTGACGGCGGAGCCAGCCAGGAAGAGTTCTACAAGTTCATCAAGCC
CATCCTGGAAAAGATGGACGGCACCGAGGAACTGCTCGTGAAGCTGAACAGAGAGGACCTGCTGCGGAAG
CAGCGGACCTTCGACAACGGCAGCATCCCCCACCAGATCCACCTGGGAGAGCTGCACGCCATTCTGCGGC
GGCAGGAAGATTTTTACCCATTCCTGAAGGACAACCGGGAAAAGATCGAGAAGATCCTGACCTTCCGCAT
CCCCTACTACGTGGGCCCTCTGGCCAGGGGAAACAGCAGATTCGCCTGGATGACCAGAAAGAGCGAGGAA
ACCATCACCCCCTGGAACTTCGAGGAAGTGGTGGACAAGGGCGCTTCCGCCCAGAGCTTCATCGAGCGGA
TGACCAACTTCGATAAGAACCTGCCCAACGAGAAGGTGCTGCCCAAGCACAGCCTGCTGTACGAGTACTT
CACCGTGTATAACGAGCTGACCAAAGTGAAATACGTGACCGAGGGAATGAGAAAGCCCGCCTTCCTGAGC
GGCGAGCAGAAAAAGGCCATCGTGGACCTGCTGTTCAAGACCAACCGGAAAGTGACCGTGAAGCAGCTGA
AAGAGGACTACTTCAAGAAAATCGAGTGCTTCGACTCCGTGGAAATCTCCGGCGTGGAAGATCGGTTCAA
CGCCTCCCTGGGCACATACCACGATCTGCTGAAAATTATCAAGGACAAGGACTTCCTGGACAATGAGGAA
AACGAGGACATTCTGGAAGATATCGTGCTGACCCTGACACTGTTTGAGGACAGAGAGATGATCGAGGAAC
GGCTGAAAACCTATGCCCACCTGTTCGACGACAAAGTGATGAAGCAGCTGAAGCGGCGGAGATACACCGG
CTGGGGCAGGCTGAGCCGGAAGCTGATCAACGGCATCCGGGACAAGCAGTCCGGCAAGACAATCCTGGAT
TTCCTGAAGTCCGACGGCTTCGCCAACAGAAACTTCATGCAGCTGATCCACGACGACAGCCTGACCTTTA
AAGAGGACATCCAGAAAGCCCAGGTGTCCGGCCAGGGCGATAGCCTGCACGAGCACATTGCCAATCTGGC
CGGCAGCCCCGCCATTAAGAAGGGCATCCTGCAGACAGTGAAGGTGGTGGACGAGCTCGTGAAAGTGATG
GGCCGGCACAAGCCCGAGAACATCGTGATCGAAATGGCCAGAGAGAACCAGACCACCCAGAAGGGACAGA
AGAACAGCCGCGAGAGAATGAAGCGGATCGAAGAGGGCATCAAAGAGCTGGGCAGCCAGATCCTGAAAGA
ACACCCCGTGGAAAACACCCAGCTGCAGAACGAGAAGCTGTACCTGTACTACCTGCAGAATGGGCGGGAT
ATGTACGTGGACCAGGAACTGGACATCAACCGGCTGTCCGACTACGATGTGGACCATATCGTGCCTCAGA
GCTTTCTGAAGGACGACTCCATCGACAACAAGGTGCTGACCAGAAGCGACAAGAACCGGGGCAAGAGCGA
CAACGTGCCCTCCGAAGAGGTCGTGAAGAAGATGAAGAACTACTGGCGGCAGCTGCTGAACGCCAAGCTG
ATTACCCAGAGAAAGTTCGACAATCTGACCAAGGCCGAGAGAGGCGGCCTGAGCGAACTGGATAAGGCCG
GCTTCATCAAGAGACAGCTGGTGGAAACCCGGCAGATCACAAAGCACGTGGCACAGATCCTGGACTCCCG
GATGAACACTAAGTACGACGAGAATGACAAGCTGATCCGGGAAGTGAAAGTGATCACCCTGAAGTCCAAG
CTGGTGTCCGATTTCCGGAAGGATTTCCAGTTTTACAAAGTGCGCGAGATCAACAACTACCACCACGCCC
ACGACGCCTACCTGAACGCCGTCGTGGGAACCGCCCTGATCAAAAAGTACCCTAAGCTGGAAAGCGAGTT
CGTGTACGGCGACTACAAGGTGTACGACGTGCGGAAGATGATCGCCAAGAGCGAGCAGGAAATCGGCAAG
GCTACCGCCAAGTACTTCTTCTACAGCAACATCATGAACTTTTTCAAGACCGAGATTACCCTGGCCAACG
GCGAGATCCGGAAGCGGCCTCTGATCGAGACAAACGGCGAAACCGGGGAGATCGTGTGGGATAAGGGCCG
GGATTTTGCCACCGTGCGGAAAGTGCTGAGCATGCCCCAAGTGAATATCGTGAAAAAGACCGAGGTGCAG
ACAGGCGGCTTCAGCAAAGAGTCTATCCTGCCCAAGAGGAACAGCGATAAGCTGATCGCCAGAAAGAAGG
ACTGGGACCCTAAGAAGTACGGCGGCTTCGACAGCCCCACCGTGGCCTATTCTGTGCTGGTGGTGGCCAA
AGTGGAAAAGGGCAAGTCCAAGAAACTGAAGAGTGTGAAAGAGCTGCTGGGGATCACCATCATGGAAAGA
AGCAGCTTCGAGAAGAATCCCATCGACTTTCTGGAAGCCAAGGGCTACAAAGAAGTGAAAAAGGACCTGA
TCATCAAGCTGCCTAAGTACTCCCTGTTCGAGCTGGAAAACGGCCGGAAGAGAATGCTGGCCTCTGCCGG
CGAACTGCAGAAGGGAAACGAACTGGCCCTGCCCTCCAAATATGTGAACTTCCTGTACCTGGCCAGCCAC
TATGAGAAGCTGAAGGGCTCCCCCGAGGATAATGAGCAGAAACAGCTGTTTGTGGAACAGCACAAGCACT
ACCTGGACGAGATCATCGAGCAGATCAGCGAGTTCTCCAAGAGAGTGATCCTGGCCGACGCTAATCTGGA
CAAAGTGCTGTCCGCCTACAACAAGCACCGGGATAAGCCCATCAGAGAGCAGGCCGAGAATATCATCCAC
CTGTTTACCCTGACCAATCTGGGAGCCCCTGCCGCCTTCAAGTACTTTGACACCACCATCGACCGGAAGA
GGTACACCAGCACCAAAGAGGTGCTGGACGCCACCCTGATCCACCAGAGCATCACCGGCCTGTACGAGAC
ACGGATCGACCTGTCTCAGCTGGGAGGCGACAAAAGGCCGGCGGCCACGAAAAAGGCCGGCCAGGCAAAA
AAGAAAAAGAGCCTTGCCCTGTCACTTACAGCCGACCAGATGGTTTCCGCGCTTCTCGACGCTGAACCTC
CAATTCTCTATTCCGAATACGACCCAACCAGGCCGTTCTCCGAGGCATCTATGATGGGTCTGCTGACAAA
TCTGGCAGACAGGGAACTGGTGCACATGATCAATTGGGCGAAGCGCGTACCCGGATTCGTCGATCTTGCA
CTCCATGATCAGGTGCACTTGCTGGAGTGCGCTTGGATGGAGATCCTCATGATCGGGCTGGTGTGGCGGA
GTATGGAACACCCCGGCAAGTTGCTGTTTGCGCCTAACCTCCTGTTGGACAGGAACCAGGGGAAATGTGT
GGAGGGCGGTGTGGAAATCTTTGACATGCTCCTCGCTACCTCAAGCCGGTTTAGGATGATGAATCTGCAG
GGCGAAGAGTTCGTGTGTCTCAAATCTATCATACTGTTGAACAGCGGAGTCTACACCTTCCTCTCCAGTA
CTCTGAAATCTCTGGAGGAGAAAGATCATATCCATCGCGTGCTGGACAAGATAACCGACACGTTGATTCA
CTTGATGGCCAAAGCTGGGCTCACTCTGCAACAACAACATCAGCGACTGGCACAGCTGTTGCTGATTTTG
AGCCACATTCGGCACATGTCCAGCAAGAGAATGGAGCACCTCTATAGTATGAAGTGCAAGAACGTCGTAC
CCCTGTCAGATCTGCTTCTTGAAATGCTTGATGCCCACCGGCTGTAAGAATTCCTAGAGCTCGCTGATCA
GCCTCGACTGTGCCTTCTAGTTGCCAGCCATCTGTTGTTTGCCCCTCCCCCGTGCCTTCCTTGACCCTGG
AAGGTGCCACTCCCACTGTCCTTTCCTAATAAAATGAGGAAATTGCATCGCATTGTCTGAGTAGGTGTCA
TTCTATTCTGGGGGGTGGGGTGGGGCAGGACAGCAAGGGGGAGGATTGGGAAGAGAATAGCAGGCATGCT
GGGGAGCGGCCGCAGGAACCCCTAGTGATGGAGTTGGCCACTCCCTCTCTGCGCGCTCGCTCGCTCACTG
AGGCCGGGCGACCAAAGGTCGCCCGACGCCCGGGCTTTGCCCGGGCGGCCTCAGTGAGCGAGCGAGCGCG
CAGCTGCCTGCAGGGGCGCCTGATGCGGTATTTTCTCCTTACGCATCTGTGCGGTATTTCACACCGCATA
[95 nt withheld, positions 6441-6535]
T
[46 nt withheld, positions 6537-6582]
C
[141 nt withheld, positions 6584-6724]
CCTTTGACGTTGGAGTCCACGTTCTTT
[37 nt withheld, positions 6752-6788]
ACTCTATCTCGGGCTATTCTTTTGATTTATAAGGGATTTTGCCGATTTCGGTCTATTGGTTAAAAAATGA
GCTGATTTAACAAAAATTTAACGCGAATTTTAACAAAATATTAACGTTTACAATTTTATGGTGCACTCTC
AGTACAATCTGCTCTGATGCCGCATAGTTAAGCCAGCCCCGACACCCGCCAACACCCGCTGACGCGCCCT
GACGGGCTTGTCTGCTCCCGGCATCCGCTTACAGACAAGCTGTGACCGTCTCCGGGAGCTGCATGTGTCA
GAGGTTTTCACCGTCATCACCGAAACGCGCGAGACGAAAGGGCCTCGTGATACGCCTATTTTTATAGGTT
AATGTCATGATAATAATGGTTTCTTAGACGTCAGGTGGCACTTTTCGGGGAAATGTGCGCGGAACCCCTA
TTTGTTTATTTTTCTAAATACATTCAAATATGTATCCGCTCATGAGACAATAACCCTGATAAATGCTTCA
ATAATATTGAAAAAGGAAGAGTATGAGTATTCAACATTTCCGTGTCGCCCTTATTCCCTTTTTTGCGGCA
TTTTGCCTTCCTGTTTTTGCTCACCCAGAAACGCTGGTGAAAGTAAAAGATGCTGAAGATCAGTTGGGTG
CACGAGTGGGTTACATCGAACTGGATCTCAACAGCGGTAAGATCCTTGAGAGTTTTCGCCCCGAAGAACG
TTTTCCAATGATGAGCACTTTTAAAGTTCTGCTATGTGGCGCGGTATTATCCCGTATTGACGCCGGGCAA
GAGCAACTCGGTCGCCGCATACACTATTCTCAGAATGACTTGGTTGAGTACTCACCAGTCACAGAAAAGC
ATCTTACGGATGGCATGACAGTAAGAGAATTATGCAGTGCTGCCATAACCATGAGTGATAACACTGCGGC
CAACTTACTTCTGACAACGATCGGAGGACCGAAGGAGCTAACCGCTTTTTTGCACAACATGGGGGATCAT
GTAACTCGCCTTGATCGTTGGGAACCGGAGCTGAATGAAGCCATACCAAACGACGAGCGTGACACCACGA
TGCCTGTAGCAATGGCAACAACGTTGCGCAAACTATTAACTGGCGAACTACTTACTCTAGCTTCCCGGCA
ACAATTAATAGACTGGATGGAGGCGGATAAAGTTGCAGGACCACTTCTGCGCTCGGCCCTTCCGGCTGGC
TGGTTTATTGCTGATAAATCTGGAGCCGGTGAGCGTGGAAGCCGCGGTATCATTGCAGCACTGGGGCCAG
ATGGTAAGCCCTCCCGTATCGTAGTTATCTACACGACGGGGAGTCAGGCAACTATGGATGAACGAAATAG
ACAGATCGCTGAGATAGGTGCCTCACTGATTAAGCATTGGTAACTGTCAGACCAAGTTTACTCATATATA
CTTTAGATTGATTTAAAACTTCATTTTTAATTTAAAAGGATCTAGGTGAAGATCCTTTTTGATAATCTCA
TGACCAAAATCCCTTAACGTGAGTTTTCGTTCCACTGAGCGTCAGACCCCGTAGAAAAGATCAAAGGATC
TTCTTGAGATCCTTTTTTTCTGCGCGTAATCTGCTGCTTGCAAACAAAAAAACCACCGCTACCAGCGGTG
GTTTGTTTGCCGGATCAAGAGCTACCAACTCTTTTTCCGAAGGTAACTGGCTTCAGCAGAGCGCAGATAC
CAAATACTGTTCTTCTAGTGTAGCCGTAGTTAGGCCACCACTTCAAGAACTCTGTAGCACCGCCTACATA
CCTCGCTCTGCTAATCCTGTTACCAGTGGCTGCTGCCAGTGGCGATAAGTCGTGTCTTACCGGGTTGGAC
TCAAGACGATAGTTACCGGATAAGGCGCAGCGGTCGGGCTGAACGGGGGGTTCGTGCACACAGCCCAGCT
TGGAGCGAACGACCTACACCGAACTGAGATACCTACAGCGTGAGCTATGAGAAAGCGCCACGCTTCCCGA
AGGGAGAAAGGCGGACAGGTATCCGGTAAGCGGCAGGGTCGGAACAGGAGAGCGCACGAGGGAGCTTCCA
GGGGGAAACGCCTGGTATCTTTATAGTCCTGTCGGGTTTCGCCACCTCTGACTTGAGCGTCGATTTTTGT
GATGCTCGTCAGGGGGGCGGAGCCTATGGAAAAACGCCAGCAACGCGGCCTTTTTACGGTTCCTGGCCTT
TTGCTGGCCTTTTGCTCACATGTGAGGGCCTATTTCCCATGATTCCTTCATATTTGCATATACGATACAA
GGCTGTTAGAGAGATAATTGGAATTAATTTGACTGTAAACACAAAGATATTAGTACAAAATACGTGACGT
AGAAAGTAATAATTTCTTGGGTAGTTTGCAGTTTTAAAATTATGTTTTAAAATGGACTATCATATGCTTA
CCGTAACTTGAAAGTATTTCGATTTCTTGGCTTTATATATCTTGTGGAAAGGACGAAACACCGGGTCTTC
GAGAAGACCTGTTTTAGAGCTAGAAATAGCAAGTTAAAATAAGGCTAGTCCGTTATCAACTTGAAAAAGT
GGCACCGAGTCGGTGCTTTTTTGTTTTAGAGCTAGAAATAGCAAGTTAAAATAAGGCTAGTCCGTTTTTA
GCGCGTGCGCCAATTCTGCAGACAAATGGCTCTAGAGGTA
